>Addgene plasmid #217734 | HA-MBP-TEVpCS-ADGRG3 CTFdeltaTA-FLAG | addgene full sequence | sequence record 429966 | Addgene NGS Result
GGATCTGCGATCGCTCCGGTGCCCGTCAGTGGGCAGAGCGCACATCGCCCACAGTCCCCGAGAAGTTGGG
GGGAGGGGTCGGCAATTGAACGGGTGCCTAGAGAAGGTGGCGCGGGGTAAACTGGGAAAGTGATGTCGTG
TACTGGCTCCGCCTTTTTCCCGAGGGTGGGGGAGAACCGTATATAAGTGCAGTAGTCGCCGTGAACGTTC
TTTTTCGCAACGGGTTTGCCGCCAGAACACAGCTGAAGCTTCGAGGGGCTCGCATCTCTCCTTCACGCGC
CCGCCGCCCTACCTGAGGCCGCCATCCACGCCGGTTGAGTCGCGTTCTGCCGCCTCCCGCCTGTGGTGCC
TCCTGAACTGCGTCCGCCGTCTAGGTAAGTTTAAAGCTCAGGTCGAGACCGGGCCTTTGTCCGGCGCTCC
CTTGGAGCCTACCTAGACTCAGCCGGCTCTCCACGCTTTGCCTGACCCTGCTTGCTCAACTCTACGTCTT
TGTTTCGTTTTCTGTTCTGCGCCGTTACAGATCCAAGCTGTGACCGGCGCCTACCTGAGATCACCGGCGA
AGGAGGGCCACCATGTACAGGATGCAACTCCTGTCTTGCATTGCACTAAGTCTTGCACTTGTCACGAATT
CGTACCCATACGATGTTCCAGATTACGCTGGATCCAAAATTGAAGAAGGCAAACTGGTGATTTGGATTAA
CGGCGATAAAGGCTATAACGGCCTGGCGGAAGTGGGCAAAAAATTTGAAAAAGATACCGGCATTAAAGTG
ACCGTGGAACATCCGGATAAACTGGAAGAAAAATTTCCGCAGGTGGCGGCGACCGGCGATGGCCCGGATA
TTATTTTTTGGGCGCATGATCGCTTTGGCGGCTATGCGCAGAGCGGCCTGCTGGCGGAAATTACCCCGGA
TAAAGCGTTTCAGGATAAACTGTATCCGTTTACCTGGGATGCGGTGCGCTATAACGGCAAACTGATTGCG
TATCCGATTGCGGTGGAAGCGCTGAGCCTGATTTATAACAAAGATCTGCTGCCGAACCCGCCGAAAACCT
GGGAAGAAATTCCGGCGCTGGATAAAGAACTGAAAGCGAAAGGCAAAAGCGCGCTGATGTTTAACCTGCA
GGAACCGTATTTTACCTGGCCGCTGATTGCGGCGGATGGCGGCTATGCGTTTAAATATGAAAACGGCAAA
TATGATATTAAAGATGTGGGCGTGGATAACGCGGGCGCGAAAGCGGGCCTGACCTTTCTGGTGGATCTGA
TTAAAAACAAACATATGAACGCGGATACCGATTATAGCATTGCGGAAGCGGCGTTTAACAAAGGCGAAAC
CGCGATGACCATTAACGGCCCGTGGGCGTGGAGCAACATTGATACCAGCAAAGTGAACTATGGCGTGACC
GTGCTGCCGACCTTTAAAGGCCAGCCGAGCAAACCGTTTGTGGGCGTGCTGAGCGCGGGCATTAACGCGG
CGAGCCCGAACAAAGAACTGGCGAAAGAATTTCTGGAAAACTATCTGCTGACCGATGAAGGCCTGGAAGC
GGTGAACAAAGATAAACCGCTGGGCGCGGTGGCGCTGAAAAGCTATGAAGAAGAACTGGCGAAAGATCCG
CGCATTGCGGCGACCATGGAAAACGCGCAGAAAGGCGAAATTATGCCGAACATTCCGCAGATGAGCGCGT
TTTGGTATGCGGTGCGCACCGCGGTGATTAACGCGGCGAGCGGCCGCCAGACCGTGGATGAAGCGCTGAA
AGATGCGCAGACCAACGAGAACCTTTACTTCCAACGCCCCACTCTTGATCAGTCAACCGTTCACATCCTT
ACCCGCATCTCTCAGGCTGGCTGCGGCGTGAGCATGATCTTCCTGGCATTCACCATTATCCTGTATGCTT
TCCTGCGTCTGTCCCGCGAGCGCTTTAAAAGCGAGGATGCCCCCAAGATTCACGTGGCTCTGGGCGGGAG
CCTGTTCCTGCTCAATTTGGCTTTTCTGGTTAACGTGGGATCCGGATCAAAGGGTAGCGACGCCGCTTGC
TGGGCGAGGGGCGCCGTGTTTCACTACTTCCTCCTGTGTGCTTTCACTTGGATGGGCTTGGAGGCCTTCC
ATCTGTACCTCCTGGCTGTTCGCGTGTTCAACACTTATTTCGGCCATTATTTCCTGAAGCTTTCCCTCGT
GGGTTGGGGCCTGCCGGCCCTGATGGTGATCGGTACCGGCTCCGCAAATTCCTACGGACTGTACACAATC
CGCGACAGAGAAAACCGCACGAGCCTGGAACTGTGTTGGTTCCGCGAGGGCACGACCATGTACGCCCTGT
ACATCACCGTGCACGGATATTTCCTGATCACATTCCTGTTTGGAATGGTCGTGCTGGCTCTTGTGGTCTG
GAAGATCTTCACTCTCTCCCGGGCGACCGCGGTCAAGGAGCGTGGTAAGAATAGGAAGAAAGTCCTGACT
CTTCTGGGCCTGAGCTCCCTGGTGGGCGTGACTTGGGGTCTGGCCATCTTCACTCCACTCGGCCTGAGCA
CTGTCTACATCTTCGCCTTGTTTAATTCCTTGCAGGGTGTATTCATCTGCTGTTGGTTTACTATCCTCTA
CCTGCCGTCCCAGTCCACAACTGTCTCCTCTTCCACCGCTAGACTGGATCAGGCGCACTCTGCTTCTCAG
GAAGGTTCTGACTACAAAGACGATGACGACAAGTGAAGATCTGACAAAACTCACACATGCCCACCGTGCC
CAGCACCTGAACTCCTGGGGGGACCGTCAGTCTTCCTCTTCCCCCCAAAACCCAAGGACACCCTCATGAT
CTCCCGGACCCCTGAGGTCACATGCGTGGTGGTGGACGTGAGCCACGAAGACCCTGAGGTCAAGTTCAAC
TGGTACGTGGACGGCGTGGAGGTGCATAATGCCAAGACAAAGCCGCGGGAGGAGCAGTACAACAGCACGT
ACCGTGTGGTCAGCGTCCTCACCGTCCTGCACCAGGACTGGCTGAATGGCAAGGAGTACAAGTGCAAGGT
CTCCAACAAAGCCCTCCCAGCCCCCATCGAGAAAACCATCTCCAAAGCCAAAGGGCAGCCCCGAGAACCA
CAGGTGTACACCCTGCCCCCATCCCGGGAGGAGATGACCAAGAACCAGGTCAGCCTGACCTGCCTGGTCA
AAGGCTTCTATCCCAGCGACATCGCCGTGGAGTGGGAGAGCAATGGGCAGCCGGAGAACAACTACAAGAC
CACGCCTCCCGTGCTGGACTCCGACGGCTCCTTCTTCCTCTACAGCAAGCTCACCGTGGACAAGAGCAGG
TGGCAGCAGGGGAACGTCTTCTCATGCTCCGTGATGCACGAGGCTCTGCACAACCACTACACGCAGAAGA
GCCTCTCCCTGTCTCCGGGTAAATGAGTGCTAGCTGGCCAGACATGATAAGATACATTGATGAGTTTGGA
CAAACCACAACTAGAATGCAGTGAAAAAAATGCTTTATTTGTGAAATTTGTGATGCTATTGCTTTATTTG
TAACCATTATAAGCTGCAATAAACAAGTTAACAACAACAATTGCATTCATTTTATGTTTCAGGTTCAGGG
GGAGGTGTGGGAGGTTTTTTAAAGCAAGTAAAACCTCTACAAATGTGGTATGGAATTAATTCTAAAATAC
AGCATAGCAAAACTTTAACCTCCAAATCAAGCCTCTACTTGAATCCTTTTCTGAGGGATGAATAAGGCAT
AGGCATCAGGGGCTGTTGCCAATGTGCATTAGCTGTTTGCAGCCTCACCTTCTTTCATGGAGTTTAAGAT
ATAGTGTATTTTCCCAAGGTTTGAACTAGCTCTTCATTTCTTTATGTTTTAAATGCACTGACCTCCCACA
TTCCCTTTTTAGTAAAATATTCAGAAATAATTTAAATACATCATTGCAATGAAAATAAATGTTTTTTATT
AGGCAGAATCCAGATGCTCAAGGCCCTTCATAATATCCCCCAGTTTAGTAGTTGGACTTAGGGAACAAAG
GAACCTTTAATAGAAATTGGACAGCAAGAAAGCGAGCTTCTAGCTTATCCTCAGTCCTGCTCCTCTGCCA
CAAAGTGCACGCAGTTGCCGGCCGGGTCGCGCAGGGCGAACTCCCGCCCCCACGGCTGCTCGCCGATCTC
GGTCATGGCCGGCCCGGAGGCGTCCCGGAAGTTCGTGGACACGACCTCCGACCACTCGGCGTACAGCTCG
TCCAGGCCGCGCACCCACACCCAGGCCAGGGTGTTGTCCGGCACCACCTGGTCCTGGACCGCGCTGATGA
ACAGGGTCACGTCGTCCCGGACCACACCGGCGAAGTCGTCCTCCACGAAGTCCCGGGAGAACCCGAGCCG
GTCGGTCCAGAACTCGACCGCTCCGGCGACGTCGCGCGCGGTGAGCACCGGAACGGCACTGGTCAACTTG
GCCATGATGGCTCCTCCTGTCAGGAGAGGAAAGAGAAGAAGGTTAGTACAATTGCTATAGTGAGTTGTAT
TATACTATGCAGATATACTATGCCAATGATTAATTGTCAAACTAGGGCTGCAGGGTTCATAGTGCCACTT
TTCCTGCACTGCCCCATCTCCTGCCCACCCTTTCCCAGGCATAGACAGTCAGTGACTTACCAAACTCACA
GGAGGGAGAAGGCAGAAGCTTGAGACAGACCCGCGGGACCGCCGAACTGCGAGGGGACGTGGCTAGGGCG
GCTTCTTTTATGGTGCGCCGGCCCTCGGAGGCAGGGCGCTCGGGGAGGCCTAGCGGCCAATCTGCGGTGG
CAGGAGGCGGGGCCGAAGGCCGTGCCTGACCAATCCGGAGCACATAGGAGTCTCAGCCCCCCGCCCCAAA
GCAAGGGGAAGTCACGCGCCTGTAGCGCCAGCGTGTTGTGAAATGGGGGCTTGGGGGGGTTGGGGCCCTG
ACTAGTCAAAACAAACTCCCATTGACGTCAATGGGGTGGAGACTTGGAAATCCCCGTGAGTCAAACCGCT
ATCCACGCCCATTGATGTACTGCCAAAACCGCATCATCATGGTAATAGCGATGACTAATACGTAGATGTA
CTGCCAAGTAGGAAAGTCCCATAAGGTCATGTACTGGGCATAATGCCAGGCGGGCCATTTACCGTCATTG
ACGTCAATAGGGGGCGTACTTGGCATATGATACACTTGATGTACTGCCAAGTGGGCAGTTTACCGTAAAT
ACTCCACCCATTGACGTCAATGGAAAGTCCCTATTGGCGTTACTATGGGAACATACGTCATTATTGACGT
CAATGGGCGGGGGTCGTTGGGCGGTCAGCCAGGCGGGCCATTTACCGTAAGTTATGTAACGCCTGCAGGT
TAATTAAGAACATGTGAGCAAAAGGCCAGCAAAAGGCCAGGAACCGTAAAAAGGCCGCGTTGCTGGCGTT
TTTCCATAGGCTCCGCCCCCCTGACGAGCATCACAAAAATCGACGCTCAAGTCAGAGGTGGCGAAACCCG
ACAGGACTATAAAGATACCAGGCGTTTCCCCCTGGAAGCTCCCTCGTGCGCTCTCCTGTTCCGACCCTGC
CGCTTACCGGATACCTGTCCGCCTTTCTCCCTTCGGGAAGCGTGGCGCTTTCTCATAGCTCACGCTGTAG
GTATCTCAGTTCGGTGTAGGTCGTTCGCTCCAAGCTGGGCTGTGTGCACGAACCCCCCGTTCAGCCCGAC
CGCTGCGCCTTATCCGGTAACTATCGTCTTGAGTCCAACCCGGTAAGACACGACTTATCGCCACTGGCAG
CAGCCACTGGTAACAGGATTAGCAGAGCGAGGTATGTAGGCGGTGCTACAGAGTTCTTGAAGTGGTGGCC
TAACTACGGCTACACTAGAAGAACAGTATTTGGTATCTGCGCTCTGCTGAAGCCAGTTACCTTCGGAAAA
AGAGTTGGTAGCTCTTGATCCGGCAAACAAACCACCGCTGGTAGCGGTGGTTTTTTTGTTTGCAAGCAGC
AGATTACGCGCAGAAAAAAAGGATCTCAAGAAGATCCTTTGATCTTTTCTACGGGGTCTGACGCTCAGTG
GAACGAAAACTCACGTTAAGGGATTTTGGTCATGGCTAGTTAATTAACATTTAAATCAGCGGCCGCAATA
AAATATCTTTATTTTCATTACATCTGTGTGTTGGTTTTTTGTGTGAATCGTAACTAACATACGCTCTCCA
TCAAAACAAAACGAAACAAAACAAACTAGCAAAATAGGCTGTCCCCAGTGCAAGTGCAGGTGCCAGAACA
TTTCTCTATCGAA
Features (pLannotate 1.2.2; 17 found; start..end, strand, type, name):
     31..242     +  promoter       EF-1α core promoter: core promoter for human elongation factor EF-1α
    255..523     +  LTR            5' LTR (truncated): truncated 5' long terminal repeat (LTR) from human T-cell leukemia virus (HTLV) type 1
    573..632     +  sig_peptide    IL-2 signal sequence: human interleukin-2 signal sequence
    633..659     +  CDS            3xHA (fragment): three tandem HA epitope tags
    663..1763    +  CDS            malE (fragment): MALE_ECO57 - Experimental evidence at protein level: Swiss-Prot protein existence level 1. Part of the ABC transporter complex MalEFGK involved in maltose/maltodextrin import. Binds maltose and higher maltodextrins. From Escherichia coli O157:H7.
   1785..2663    +  CDS            ADGRG3 (fragment): AGRG3_HUMAN - Also known as GPR97, PGR26. Experimental evidence at protein level: Swiss-Prot protein existence level 1. Orphan receptor that regulates migration of lymphatic endothelial cells in vitro via the small GTPases RhoA and CDC42 (PubMed:24178298). Regulates B-cell development (By similarity). Seems to signal through G-alpha(q)-proteins (PubMed:22575658). From Homo sapiens (Human).
   2703..3383    +  CDS            IGHG1 (fragment): IGHG1_HUMAN - Experimental evidence at protein level: Swiss-Prot protein existence level 1. Constant region of immunoglobulin heavy chains. Immunoglobulins, also known as antibodies, are membrane-bound or secreted glycoproteins produced by B lymphocytes. In the recognition phase of humoral immunity, the membrane-bound immunoglobulins serve as receptors which, upon binding of a specific antigen, trigger the clonal expansion and differentiation of B lymphocytes into immunoglobulins- secreting plasma cells. Secreted immunoglobulins mediate the effector phase of humoral immunity, which results in
   3408..3529    -  polyA_signal   SV40 poly(A) signal: SV40 polyadenylation signal
   3552..3623    -  CDS            large T antigen (fragment): large T antigen from SV40 (simian virus 40)
   3633..4027    -  polyA_signal   β-globin poly(A): human β-globin polyadenylation signal
   4044..4415    -  CDS            ble: BLE_STRHI - Experimental evidence at protein level: Swiss-Prot protein existence level 1. Binding protein with a strong affinity to the bleomycin family of antibiotics. From Streptoalloteichus hindustanus.
   4477..4520    -  promoter       EM7 promoter (fragment): synthetic bacterial promoter&nbsp
   4907..5006    -  promoter       CMV promoter (fragment): human cytomegalovirus (CMV) immediate early promoter
   5008..5311    -  enhancer       CMV enhancer: human cytomegalovirus immediate early enhancer
   5391..5979    -  rep_origin     ori: high-copy-number ColE1/pMB1/pBR322/pUC origin of replication
   6087..6135    +  polyA_signal   poly(A) signal: synthetic polyadenylation signal
   6146..6237    +  misc_feature   pause site: RNA polymerase II transcriptional pause signal from the human α2 globin gene
