[The description below was written by a language model from this plasmid's Addgene catalogue record and pLannotate feature annotations shown in this document.]
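Description:
HA-MBP-TEVpCS-ADGRG3 CTFdeltaTA-FLAG is a 6.2 kb mammalian expression plasmid built on the pFuse-hIgG1-Fc2 backbone. It is propagated in E. coli from a high-copy ColE1/pUC-type origin and selected with Zeocin. The Sh ble resistance gene sits in a dual-purpose cassette on the opposite strand: CMV enhancer/promoter elements and the bacterial EM7 promoter both lie upstream of it, and a β-globin polyadenylation signal follows, so the same marker can in principle serve in bacteria and in mammalian cells. A synthetic poly(A) signal and an RNA polymerase II pause site lie upstream of the main promoter, an arrangement that usually insulates it from read-through transcription.

The payload is driven by the composite promoter typical of this backbone, an EF-1α core promoter joined to a truncated HTLV-1 5' LTR segment. The open reading frame begins with the human IL-2 signal sequence, which directs the N-terminus into the secretory pathway. This is followed by an HA epitope, E. coli maltose-binding protein (malE) and, according to the construct name, a TEV protease cleavage site. Next comes a fragment of human ADGRG3 (GPR97) lacking residues 1-255, with a C-terminal FLAG tag listed in the record but not annotated. The name suggests that this fragment is the receptor's C-terminal fragment with its tethered agonist removed, leaving essentially the transmembrane domain. The annotation also detects the backbone's IgG1 Fc sequence downstream of the receptor. The record does not say whether this is translated, though the stated C-terminal FLAG tag suggests the reading frame ends before it. An SV40 poly(A) signal follows on the opposite strand.

The stated purpose is mammalian expression of adhesion GPCR transmembrane domains, in work on tethered agonist signalling.
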