Addgene plasmid #217734: HA-MBP-TEVpCS-ADGRG3 CTFdeltaTA-FLAG
Purpose: Mammalian expression of Adhesion G Protein-Coupled Receptor transmembrane domains
Depositing lab: Stephen Blacklow. Depositing organization: Harvard Medical School. Publication: Heterogeneity of tethered agonist signaling in adhesion G protein-coupled receptors. Dates AN, Jones DTD, Smith JS, Skiba MA, Rich MF, Burruss MM, Kruse AC, Blacklow SC. Cell Chem Biol. 2024 Aug 15;31(8):1542-1553.e4. doi: 10.1016/j.chembiol.2024.03.004. Epub 2024 Apr 11. PubMed 38608683.
Backbone
  Vector backbone: pFuse-hIgG1-Fc2
  Backbone manufacturer: Invitrogen
  Vector type: Mammalian Expression
Growth in bacteria
  Bacterial resistance: Bleocin (Zeocin), 50 μg/mL
  Growth temperature: 37°C
  Growth strain: DH5alpha
  Copy number: High Copy
Gene/Insert
  Gene/Insert name: ADGRG3 (alt name: GPR97)
  Species: H. sapiens (human)
  Mutation: Deletion of residues 1-255
  Entrez Gene: ADGRG3 (a.k.a. GPR97, PB99, PGR26)
  Tag / fusion protein: HA (N terminal on insert); FLAG (C terminal on insert)
  Cloning method: Gibson Cloning
Terms and licenses: Academic/Nonprofit Terms; Industry Terms: Not Available to Industry
Depositor comments: Please visit https://www.biorxiv.org/content/10.1101/2022.07.14.500097v2 for bioRxiv preprint.
How to cite: HA-MBP-TEVpCS-ADGRG3 CTFdeltaTA-FLAG was a gift from Stephen Blacklow (Addgene plasmid # 217734 ; http://n2t.net/addgene:217734 ; RRID:Addgene_217734)
